>Addgene plasmid #117857 | tetO-Bcl2-IRES-tdtomato(TET005) | addgene full sequence | sequence record 245325 | Addgene NGS Result
TCGAGGTAGGCGTGTACGGTGGGAGGCCTATATAAGCAGAGCTCGTTTAGTGAACCGTCAGATCGCCTGG
AGACGCCATCCACGCTGTTTTGACCTCCATAGAAGACACCGGGACCGATCCAGCCTCCGCGGCCCCGAAT
TCACCACGTGGCCGCATCGATTCTAGAATTCGCTGTCTGCGAGGGCCAGCTGTTGGGGTGAGTACTCCCT
CTCAAAAGCGGGCATGACTTCTGCGCTAAGATTGTCAGTTTCCAAAAACGAGGAGGATTTGATATTCACC
TGGCCCGCGGTGATGCCTTTGAGGGTGGCCGCGTCCATCTGGTCAGAAAAGACAATCTTTTTGTTGTCAA
GCTTGAGGTGTGGCAGGCTTGAGATCTGGCCATACACTTGAGTGACAATGACATCCACTTTGCCTTTCTC
TCCACAGGTGTCCACTCCCAGGTCCAACTGCAGCCCAAGCGGATCTACGCGTGCCACCATGGCGCAAGCC
GGGAGAACAGGGTATGATAACCGGGAGATCGTGATGAAGTACATACATTATAAGCTGTCACAGAGGGGCT
ACGAGTGGGATGCTGGAGATGCGGACGCGGCGCCCCTGGGGGCTGCCCCCACCCCTGGCATCTTCTCCTT
CCAGCCTGAGAGCAACCCAATGCCCGCTGTGCACCGGGACATGGCTGCCAGGACGTCTCCTCTCAGGCCC
CTCGTTGCCACCGCTGGGCCTGCGCTCAGCCCTGTGCCACCTGTGGTCCATCTGACCCTCCGCCGGGCTG
GGGATGACTTCTCTCGTCGCTACCGTCGTGACTTCGCAGAGATGTCCAGTCAGCTGCACCTGACGCCCTT
CACCGCGAGGGGACGCTTTGCCACGGTGGTGGAGGAACTCTTCAGGGATGGGGTGAACTGGGGGAGGATT
GTGGCCTTCTTTGAGTTCGGTGGGGTCATGTGTGTGGAGAGCGTCAACAGGGAGATGTCACCCCTGGTGG
ACAACATCGCCCTGTGGATGACTGAGTACCTGAACCGGCATCTGCACACCTGGATCCAGGATAACGGAGG
CTGGGATGCCTTTGTGGAACTATATGGCCCCAGCATGCGACCTCTGTTTGATTTCTCCTGGCTGTCTCTG
AAGACCCTGCTCAGCCTGGCCCTGGTCGGGGCCTGCATCACTCTGGGTGCATACCTGGGCCACAAGTGAT
TAATTAAGTTCAAGCTTCGAATTCCGCCCTCCCCCCCCCCTAACGTTACTGGCCGAAGCCGCTTGGAATA
AGGCCGGTGTGCGTTTGTCTATATGTTATTTTCCACCATATTGCCGTCTTTTGGCAATGTGAGGGCCCGG
AAACCTGGCCCTGTCTTCTTGACGAGCATTCCTAGGGGTCTTTCCCCTCTCGCCAAAGGAATGCAAGGTC
TGTTGAATGTCGTGAAGGAAGCAGTTCCTCTGGAAGCTTCTTGAAGACAAACAACGTCTGTAGCGACCCT
TTGCAGGCAGCGGAACCCCCCACCTGGCGACAGGTGCCTCTGCGGCCAAAAGCCACGTGTATAAGATACA
CCTGCAAAGGCGGCACAACCCCAGTGCCACGTTGTGAGTTGGATAGTTGTGGAAAGAGTCAAATGGCTCT
CCTAAGCGTATTCAACAAGGGGCTGAAGGATGCCCAGAAGGTACCCCATTGTATGGGATCTGATCTGGGG
CCTCGGTGCACATGCTTTACATGTGTTTAGTCGAGGTTAAAAAAACGTCTAGGCCCCCCGAACCACGGGG
ACGTGGTTTTCCTTTGAAAAACACGATGATAATATGGCCACAAGCTAGCATCCGATGATGGTGAGCAAGG
GCGAGGAGGTCATCAAAGAGTTCATGCGCTTCAAGGTGCGCATGGAGGGCTCCATGAACGGCCACGAGTT
CGAGATCGAGGGCGAGGGCGAGGGCCGCCCCTACGAGGGCACCCAGACCGCCAAGCTGAAGGTGACCAAG
GGCGGCCCCCTGCCCTTCGCCTGGGACATCCTGTCCCCCCAGTTCATGTACGGCTCCAAGGCGTACGTGA
AGCACCCCGCCGACATCCCCGATTACAAGAAGCTGTCCTTCCCCGAGGGCTTCAAGTGGGAGCGCGTGAT
GAACTTCGAGGACGGCGGTCTGGTGACCGTGACCCAGGACTCCTCCCTGCAGGACGGCACGCTGATCTAC
AAGGTGAAGATGCGCGGCACCAACTTCCCCCCCGACGGCCCCGTAATGCAGAAGAAGACCATGGGCTGGG
AGGCCTCCACCGAGCGCCTGTACCCCCGCGACGGCGTGCTGAAGGGCGAGATCCACCAGGCCCTGAAGCT
GAAGGACGGCGGCCACTACCTGGTGGAGTTCAAGACCATCTACATGGCCAAGAAGCCCGTGCAACTGCCC
GGCTACTACTACGTGGACACCAAGCTGGACATCACCTCCCACAACGAGGACTACACCATCGTGGAACAGT
ACGAGCGCTCCGAGGGCCGCCACCACCTGTTCCTGGGGCATGGCACCGGCAGCACCGGCAGCGGCAGCTC
CGGCACCGCCTCCTCCGAGGACAACAACATGGCCGTCATCAAAGAGTTCATGCGCTTCAAGGTGCGCATG
GAGGGCTCCATGAACGGCCACGAGTTCGAGATCGAGGGCGAGGGCGAGGGCCGCCCCTACGAGGGCACCC
AGACCGCCAAGCTGAAGGTGACCAAGGGCGGCCCCCTGCCCTTCGCCTGGGACATCCTGTCCCCCCAGTT
CATGTACGGCTCCAAGGCGTACGTGAAGCACCCCGCCGACATCCCCGATTACAAGAAGCTGTCCTTCCCC
GAGGGCTTCAAGTGGGAGCGCGTGATGAACTTCGAGGACGGCGGTCTGGTGACCGTGACCCAGGACTCCT
CCCTGCAGGACGGCACGCTGATCTACAAGGTGAAGATGCGCGGCACCAACTTCCCCCCCGACGGCCCCGT
AATGCAGAAGAAGACCATGGGCTGGGAGGCCTCCACCGAGCGCCTGTACCCCCGCGACGGCGTGCTGAAG
GGCGAGATCCACCAGGCCCTGAAGCTGAAGGACGGCGGCCGCTACCTGGTGGAGTTCAAGACCATCTACA
TGGCCAAGAAGCCCGTGCAACTGCCCGGCTACTACTACGTGGACACCAAGCTGGACATCACCTCCCACAA
CGAGGACTACACCATCGTGGAACAGTACGAGCGCTCCGAGGGCCGCCACCACCTGTTCCTGTACGGCATG
GACGAGCTGTACAAGTAAGAATTCTGCAGATATCCAGCACAGTGGCGGCCGCTCGAGTCTAGAGGGCCCG
TTTAAACCCGCTGATCAGCCTCGACTGTGCCTTCTAGTTGCCAGCCATCTGTTGTTTGCCCCTCCCCCGT
GCCTTCCTTGACCCTGGAAGGTGCCACTCCCACTGTCCTTTCCTAATAAAATGAGGAAATTGCATCGCAT
TGTCTGAGTAGGTGTCATTCTATTCTGGGGGGTGGGGTGGGGCAGGACAGCAAGGGGGAGGATTGGGAAG
ACAATAGCAGGCATGCTGGGGATGCGGTGGGCTCTATGGCTTGGCCGGCCAGCTCCAGCTTTTGTTCCCT
TTAGTGAGGGTTAATTGCGCGCTTGGCGTAATCATGGTCATAGCTGTTTCCTGTGTGAAATTGTTATCCG
CTCACAATTCCACACAACATACGAGCCGGAAGCATAAAGTGTAAAGCCTGGGGTGCCTAATGAGTGAGCT
AACTCACATTAATTGCGTTGCGCTCACTGCCCGCTTTCCAGTCGGGAAACCTGTCGTGCCAGCTGCATTA
ATGAATCGGCCAACGCGCGGGGAGAGGCGGTTTGCGTATTGGGCGCTCTTCCGCTTCCTCGCTCACTGAC
TCGCTGCGCTCGGTCGTTCGGCTGCGGCGAGCGGTATCAGCTCACTCAAAGGCGGTAATACGGTTATCCA
CAGAATCAGGGGATAACGCAGGAAAGAACATGTGAGCAAAAGGCCAGCAAAAGGCCAGGAACCGTAAAAA
GGCCGCGTTGCTGGCGTTTTTCCATAGGCTCCGCCCCCCTGACGAGCATCACAAAAATCGACGCTCAAGT
CAGAGGTGGCGAAACCCGACAGGACTATAAAGATACCAGGCGTTTCCCCCTGGAAGCTCCCTCGTGCGCT
CTCCTGTTCCGACCCTGCCGCTTACCGGATACCTGTCCGCCTTTCTCCCTTCGGGAAGCGTGGCGCTTTC
TCATAGCTCACGCTGTAGGTATCTCAGTTCGGTGTAGGTCGTTCGCTCCAAGCTGGGCTGTGTGCACGAA
CCCCCCGTTCAGCCCGACCGCTGCGCCTTATCCGGTAACTATCGTCTTGAGTCCAACCCGGTAAGACACG
ACTTATCGCCACTGGCAGCAGCCACTGGTAACAGGATTAGCAGAGCGAGGTATGTAGGCGGTGCTACAGA
GTTCTTGAAGTGGTGGCCTAACTACGGCTACACTAGAAGAACAGTATTTGGTATCTGCGCTCTGCTGAAG
CCAGTTACCTTCGGAAAAAGAGTTGGTAGCTCTTGATCCGGCAAACAAACCACCGCTGGTAGCGGTGGTT
TTTTTGTTTGCAAGCAGCAGATTACGCGCAGAAAAAAAGGATCTCAAGAAGATCCTTTGATCTTTTCTAC
GGGGTCTGACGCTCAGTGGAACGAAAACTCACGTTAAGGGATTTTGGTCATGAGATTATCAAAAAGGATC
TTCACCTAGATCCTTTTAAATTAAAAATGAAGTTTTAAATCAATCTAAAGTATATATGAGTAAACTTGGT
CTGACAGTTACCAATGCTTAATCAGTGAGGCACCTATCTCAGCGATCTGTCTATTTCGTTCATCCATAGT
TGCCTGACTCCCCGTCGTGTAGATAACTACGATACGGGAGGGCTTACCATCTGGCCCCAGTGCTGCAATG
ATACCGCGAGACCCACGCTCACCGGCTCCAGATTTATCAGCAATAAACCAGCCAGCCGGAAGGGCCGAGC
GCAGAAGTGGTCCTGCAACTTTATCCGCCTCCATCCAGTCTATTAATTGTTGCCGGGAAGCTAGAGTAAG
TAGTTCGCCAGTTAATAGTTTGCGCAACGTTGTTGCCATTGCTACAGGCATCGTGGTGTCACGCTCGTCG
TTTGGTATGGCTTCATTCAGCTCCGGTTCCCAACGATCAAGGCGAGTTACATGATCCCCCATGTTGTGCA
AAAAAGCGGTTAGCTCCTTCGGTCCTCCGATCGTTGTCAGAAGTAAGTTGGCCGCAGTGTTATCACTCAT
GGTTATGGCAGCACTGCATAATTCTCTTACTGTCATGCCATCCGTAAGATGCTTTTCTGTGACTGGTGAG
TACTCAACCAAGTCATTCTGAGAATAGTGTATGCGGCGACCGAGTTGCTCTTGCCCGGCGTCAATACGGG
ATAATACCGCGCCACATAGCAGAACTTTAAAAGTGCTCATCATTGGAAAACGTTCTTCGGGGCGAAAACT
CTCAAGGATCTTACCGCTGTTGAGATCCAGTTCGATGTAACCCACTCGTGCACCCAACTGATCTTCAGCA
TCTTTTACTTTCACCAGCGTTTCTGGGTGAGCAAAAACAGGAAGGCAAAATGCCGCAAAAAAGGGAATAA
GGGCGACACGGAAATGTTGAATACTCATACTCTTCCTTTTTCAATATTATTGAAGCATTTATCAGGGTTA
TTGTCTCATGAGCGGATACATATTTGAATGTATTTAGAAAAATAAACAAATAGGGGTTCCGCGCACATTT
CCCCGAAAAGTGCCACCTAAATTGTAAGCGTTAATATTTTGTTAAAATTCGCGTTAAATTTTTGTTAAAT
CAGCTCATTTTTTAACCAATAGGCCGAAATCGGCAAAATCCCTTATAAATCAAAAGAATAGACCGAGATA
GGGT
[37 nt withheld, positions 5885-5921]
AAAGAACGTGGACTCCAACGTCAAAGG
[49 nt withheld, positions 5949-5997]
T
[91 nt withheld, positions 5999-6089]
G
[124 nt withheld, positions 6091-6214]
CCCATTCGCCATTCAGGCTGCGCAACTGTTGGGAAGGGCGATCGGTGCGGGCCTCTTCGCTATTACGCCA
GCTGGCGAAAGGGGGATGTGCTGCAAGGCGATTAAGTTGGGTAACGCCAGGGTTTTCCCAGTCACGACGT
TGTAAAACGACGGCCAGTGAGCGCGCGTAATACGACTCACTATAGGGCGAATTGGGTACGGCGCGCCGGA
TCCCTCGAGTTTACCACTCCCTATCAGTGATAGAGAAAAGTGAAAGTCGAGTTTACCACTCCCTATCAGT
GATAGAGAAAAGTGAAAGTCGAGTTTACCACTCCCTATCAGTGATAGAGAAAAGTGAAAGTCGAGTTTAC
CACTCCCTATCAGTGATAGAGAAAAGTGAAAGTCGAGTTTACCACTCCCTATCAGTGATAGAGAAAAGTG
AAAGTCGAGTTTACCACTCCCTATCAGTGATAGAGAAAAGTGAAAGTCGAGTTTACCACTCCCTATCAGT
GATAGAGAAAAGTGAAAGTCGAGCTCGGTACCCGGG
Features (pLannotate 1.2.2; 19 found; start..end, strand, type, name):
      5..43      +  promoter       minimal CMV promoter: human cytomegalovirus (CMV) immediate early promoter
    198..427     +  intron         chimeric intron: chimera between introns from adenovirus and immunoglobulin heavy chain genes
    479..1186    +  CDS            Bcl2: BCL2_MOUSE - Also known as Bcl-2. Experimental evidence at protein level: Swiss-Prot protein existence level 1. Suppresses apoptosis in a variety of cell systems including factor-dependent lymphohematopoietic and neural cells. Regulates cell death by controlling the mitochondrial membrane permeability. Appears to function in a feedback loop system with caspases. Inhibits caspase activity either by preventing the release of cytochrome c from the mitochondria and/or by binding to the apoptosis-activating factor (APAF-1). May attenuate inflammation by impairing NLRP1-inflammasome activation, henc
   1217..1793    +  misc_feature   IRES2: internal ribosome entry site (IRES) of the encephalomyocarditis virus (EMCV)
   1808..3237    +  CDS            tdTomato (fragment): tandem dimeric (pseudo-monomeric) derivative of DsRed (Shaner et al., 2004) mammalian codon-optimized
   3315..3539    +  polyA_signal   bGH poly(A) signal: bovine growth hormone polyadenylation signal
   3568..3586    -  promoter       T3 promoter: promoter for bacteriophage T3 RNA polymerase
   3631..3647    -  protein_bind   lac operator: The lac repressor binds to the lac operator to inhibit transcription in E. coli. This inhibition can be relieved by adding lactose or isopropyl-β-D-thiogalactopyranoside (IPTG). lac repressor encoded by lacI
   3655..3685    -  promoter       lac promoter: promoter for the E. coli lac operon
   3700..3721    -  protein_bind   CAP binding site: CAP binding activates transcription in the presence of cAMP. E. coli catabolite activator protein
   3734..3826    -  CDS            lacI (fragment): lac repressor; lacI; The lac repressor binds to the lac operator to inhibit transcription in E. coli. This inhibition can be relieved by adding lactose or isopropyl-β-D-thiogalactopyranoside (IPTG).
   4009..4597    -  rep_origin     ori: high-copy-number ColE1/pMB1/pBR322/pUC origin of replication
   4768..5628    -  CDS            AmpR: β-lactamase; bla; confers resistance to ampicillin, carbenicillin, and related antibiotics
   5629..5733    -  promoter       AmpR promoter: bla
   5786..6214    -  rep_origin     f1 ori (sequence partly withheld): f1 bacteriophage origin of replication; arrow indicates direction of (+) strand synthesis
   6219..6374    -  CDS            lacZα (fragment): LacZα fragment of β-galactosidase; lacZ fragment
   6382..6400    +  promoter       T7 promoter: promoter for bacteriophage T7 RNA polymerase
   6442..6712    +  protein_bind   tetracycline response element: contains seven copies of the tetracycline operator tetO tetracycline repressor TetR
   6723..6740    +  misc_feature   MCS (fragment): pUC18/19 multiple cloning site
