[The description below was written by a language model from this plasmid's Addgene catalogue record and pLannotate feature annotations shown in this document.]
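Description:
tetO-Bcl2-IRES-tdtomato(TET005) is a tetracycline-regulated mammalian expression plasmid of about 6.7 kb, derived from a tetO-Kir2.1-IRES-tauLacZ parent in which the tau-LacZ reporter was replaced by tdTomato and mouse Bcl2 was introduced by Gibson cloning. The bacterial backbone is a pBluescript-like phagemid. It carries a high-copy ColE1/pUC origin, an ampicillin resistance gene (β-lactamase) with its own promoter, an f1 origin, and remnants of the lacZα/lac promoter region. T7 and T3 phage promoters flank the cloning region.

The expression unit spans the origin of the circular sequence. A tetracycline response element with seven tetO operator copies sits immediately upstream of a minimal CMV promoter, which has little activity on its own and becomes active only when a tTA transactivator binds the operators. Downstream, a chimeric adenovirus/immunoglobulin intron is present, an element commonly included to improve transcript processing and expression. It is followed by the mouse Bcl2 coding sequence, which encodes an anti-apoptotic protein that controls mitochondrial membrane permeability and restrains caspase activation. An EMCV IRES then allows cap-independent translation of tdTomato from the same bicistronic mRNA, so red fluorescence marks cells producing Bcl2. The annotation tool labels the tdTomato match as a fragment, though it spans close to the full tandem-dimer length. A bovine growth hormone polyadenylation signal terminates the transcript.

According to the record, the plasmid expresses Bcl2 together with the fluorescent marker under tTA control. No mammalian selection marker is annotated. The associated publication concerns olfactory map formation in neurons, but the record does not give the specific experimental application.
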