Addgene plasmid #117857: tetO-Bcl2-IRES-tdtomato(TET005)
Purpose: This plasmid expresses Bcl2 under the activation of tTA trans-activator along with fluorescent marker tdTomato.
Depositing lab: C. Ron Yu. Depositing organization: Stowers Institute for Medical Research. Publication: A Population of Navigator Neurons Is Essential for Olfactory Map Formation during the Critical Period. Wu Y, Ma L, Duyck K, Long CC, Moran A, Scheerer H, Blanck J, Peak A, Box A, Perera A, Yu CR. Neuron. 2018 Dec 5;100(5):1066-1082.e6. doi: 10.1016/j.neuron.2018.09.051. Epub 2018 Oct 25. PubMed 30482691.
Backbone
  Vector backbone: tetO-Kir2.1-IRES-tauLacZ
  Backbone manufacturer: Yu et al.
  Backbone size w/o insert (bp): 6044
  Total vector size (bp): 6755
  Modifications to backbone: tau-LacZ was replaced with tdTomato.
  Vector type: Mammalian Expression ; tTA/tetO
Growth in bacteria
  Bacterial resistance: Ampicillin, 100 μg/mL
  Growth temperature: 37°C
  Growth strain: DH5alpha
  Copy number: High Copy
Gene/Insert
  Gene/Insert name: Bcl2 (alt name: B-cell lymphoma 2)
  Species: M. musculus (mouse)
  Insert size (bp): 711
  Entrez Gene: Bcl2 (a.k.a. Bcl-2, C430015F12Rik, D630044D05Rik, D830018M01Rik)
  Promoter: tetO
  Cloning method: Gibson Cloning
  Sequencing primers: 5′ GTAAAACGACGGCCAG; 3′ CAGGAAACAGCTATGAC
Terms and licenses: Academic/Nonprofit Terms; Industry Terms: Not Available to Industry
How to cite: tetO-Bcl2-IRES-tdtomato(TET005) was a gift from C. Ron Yu (Addgene plasmid # 117857 ; http://n2t.net/addgene:117857 ; RRID:Addgene_117857)
